>Addgene plasmid #57336 | mEos-A69V-ER-3 | addgene full sequence | sequence record 216849 | Addgene NGS Result
TAATAGTAATCAATTACGGGGTCATTAGTTCATAGCCCATATATGGAGTTCCGCGTTACATAACTTACGG
TAAATGGCCCGCCTGGCTGACCGCCCAACGACCCCCGCCCATTGACGTCAATAATGACGTATGTTCCCAT
AGTAACGCCAATAGGGACTTTCCATTGACGTCAATGGGTGGAGTATTTACGGTAAACTGCCCACTTGGCA
GTACATCAAGTGTATCATATGCCAAGTACGCCCCCTATTGACGTCAATGACGGTAAATGGCCCGCCTGGC
ATTATGCCCAGTACATGACCTTATGGGACTTTCCTACTTGGCAGTACATCTACGTATTAGTCATCGCTAT
TACCATGGTGATGCGGTTTTGGCAGTACATCAATGGGCGTGGATAGCGGTTTGACTCACGGGGATTTCCA
AGTCTCCACCCCATTGACGTCAATGGGAGTTTGTTTTGGCACCAAAATCAACGGGACTTTCCAAAATGTC
GTAACAACTCCGCCCCATTGACGCAAATGGGCGGTAGGCGTGTACGGTGGGAGGTCTATATAAGCAGAGC
TGGTTTAGTGAACCGTCAGATCCGCTAGCATGCTGCTATCCGTGCCGTTGCTGCTCGGCCTCCTCGGCCT
GGCCGTCGCCGACCGGTCGATGAGTGCGATTAAGCCAGACATGAAGATCAACCTCCGTATGGAAGGCAAC
GTAAACGGGCACCACTTTGTGATCGACGGAGATGGTACAGGCAAGCCTTTTGAGGGAAAACAGAGTATGG
ATCTTGAAGTCAAAGAGGGCGGACCTCTGCCTTTTGCCTTTGATATCCTGACCACTGCATTCCATTACGG
CAACAGGGTATTCGTCGAATATCCAGACCACATACAAGACTATTTTAAGCAGTCGTTTCCTAAGGGGTAT
TCGTGGGAACGAAGCTTGACTTTCGAAGACGGGGGCATTTGCATTGCCAGAAACGACATAACAATGGAAG
GGGACACTTTCTATAATAAAGTTCGATTTCACGGTACAAACTTTCCCGCCAATGGTCCAGTTATGCAGAA
GAAGACGCTGAAATGGGAGCCCTCCACTGAGAAAATGTATGTGCGTGATGGAGTGCTGACGGGTGATATT
CACATGGCTTTGTTGCTTGAAGGAAATGCCCATTACCGATGTGACTTCAGAACTACTTACAAAGCTAAGG
AGAAGGGTGTCAAGTTACCAGGCTACCACTTTGTGGACCACTGCATTGAGATTTTAAGCCATGACAAAGA
TTACAACAAGGTTAAGCTGTATGAGCATGCTGTTGCTCATTCTGGATTGCCTGACAATGCCAGACGAAAG
GACGAGCTGTAAGAATTCTGCAGTCGACGGTACCGCGGGCCCGGGATCCACCGGATCTAGATAACTGATC
ATAATCAGCCATACCACATTTGTAGAGGTTTTACTTGCTTTAAAAAACCTCCCACACCTCCCCCTGAACC
TGAAACATAAAATGAATGCAATTGTTGTTGTTAACTTGTTTATTGCAGCTTATAATGGTTACAAATAAAG
CAATAGCATCACAAATTTCACAAATAAAGCATTTTTTTCACTGCATTCTAGTTGTGGTTTGTCCAAACTC
ATCAATGTATCTTAAGGCGTAAATTGTAAGCGTTAATATTTTGTTAAAATTCGCGTTAAATTTTTGTTAA
ATCAGCTCATTTTTTAACCAATAGGCCGAAATCGGCAAAATCCCTTATAAATCAAAAGAATAGACCGAGA
TAGGGT
[37 nt withheld, positions 1757-1793]
AAAGAACGTGGACTCCAACGTCAAAGG
[49 nt withheld, positions 1821-1869]
T
[91 nt withheld, positions 1871-1961]
G
[124 nt withheld, positions 1963-2086]
CAGGTGGCACTTTTCGGGGAAATGTGCGCGGAACCCCTATTTGTTTATTTTTCTAAATACATTCAAATAT
GTATCCGCTCATGAGACAATAACCCTGATAAATGCTTCAATAATATTGAAAAAGGAAGAGTCCTGAGGCG
GAAAGAACCAGCTGTGGAATGTGTGTCAGTTAGGGTGTGGAAAGTCCCCAGGCTCCCCAGCAGGCAGAAG
TATGCAAAGCATGCATCTCAATTAGTCAGCAACCAGGTGTGGAAAGTCCCCAGGCTCCCCAGCAGGCAGA
AGTATGCAAAGCATGCATCTCAATTAGTCAGCAACCATAGTCCCGCCCCTAACTCCGCCCATCCCGCCCC
TAACTCCGCCCAGTTCCGCCCATTCTCCGCCCCATGGCTGACTAATTTTTTTTATTTATGCAGAGGCCGA
GGCCGCCTCGGCCTCTGAGCTATTCCAGAAGTAGTGAGGAGGCTTTTTTGGAGGCCTAGGCTTTTGCAAA
GATCGATCAAGAGACAGGATGAGGATCGTTTCGCATGATTGAACAAGATGGATTGCACGCAGGTTCTCCG
GCCGCTTGGGTGGAGAGGCTATTCGGCTATGACTGGGCACAACAGACAATCGGCTGCTCTGATGCCGCCG
TGTTCCGGCTGTCAGCGCAGGGGCGCCCGGTTCTTTTTGTCAAGACCGACCTGTCCGGTGCCCTGAATGA
ACTGCAAGACGAGGCAGCGCGGCTATCGTGGCTGGCCACGACGGGCGTTCCTTGCGCAGCTGTGCTCGAC
GTTGTCACTGAAGCGGGAAGGGACTGGCTGCTATTGGGCGAAGTGCCGGGGCAGGATCTCCTGTCATCTC
ACCTTGCTCCTGCCGAGAAAGTATCCATCATGGCTGATGCAATGCGGCGGCTGCATACGCTTGATCCGGC
TACCTGCCCATTCGACCACCAAGCGAAACATCGCATCGAGCGAGCACGTACTCGGATGGAAGCCGGTCTT
GTCGATCAGGATGATCTGGACGAAGAGCATCAGGGGCTCGCGCCAGCCGAACTGTTCGCCAGGCTCAAGG
CGAGCATGCCCGACGGCGAGGATCTCGTCGTGACCCATGGCGATGCCTGCTTGCCGAATATCATGGTGGA
AAATGGCCGCTTTTCTGGATTCATCGACTGTGGCCGGCTGGGTGTGGCGGACCGCTATCAGGACATAGCG
TTGGCTACCCGTGATATTGCTGAAGAGCTTGGCGGCGAATGGGCTGACCGCTTCCTCGTGCTTTACGGTA
TCGCCGCTCCCGATTCGCAGCGCATCGCCTTCTATCGCCTTCTTGACGAGTTCTTCTGAGCGGGACTCTG
GGGTTCGAAATGACCGACCAAGCGACGCCCAACCTGCCATCACGAGATTTCGATTCCACCGCCGCCTTCT
ATGAAAGGTTGGGCTTCGGAATCGTTTTCCGGGACGCCGGCTGGATGATCCTCCAGCGCGGGGATCTCAT
GCTGGAGTTCTTCGCCCACCCTAGGGGGAGGCTAACTGAAACACGGAAGGAGACAATACCGGAAGGAACC
CGCGCTATGACGGCAATAAAAAGACAGAATAAAACGCACGGTGTTGGGTCGTTTGTTCATAAACGCGGGG
TTCGGTCCCAGGGCTGGCACTCTGTCGATACCCCACCGAGACCCCATTGGGGCCAATACGCCCGCGTTTC
TTCCTTTTCCCCACCCCACCCCCCAAGTTCGGGTGAAGGCCCAGGGCTCGCAGCCAACGTCGGGGCGGCA
GGCCCTGCCATAGCCTCAGGTTACTCATATATACTTTAGATTGATTTAAAACTTCATTTTTAATTTAAAA
GGATCTAGGTGAAGATCCTTTTTGATAATCTCATGACCAAAATCCCTTAACGTGAGTTTTCGTTCCACTG
AGCGTCAGACCCCGTAGAAAAGATCAAAGGATCTTCTTGAGATCCTTTTTTTCTGCGCGTAATCTGCTGC
TTGCAAACAAAAAAACCACCGCTACCAGCGGTGGTTTGTTTGCCGGATCAAGAGCTACCAACTCTTTTTC
CGAAGGTAACTGGCTTCAGCAGAGCGCAGATACCAAATACTGTTCTTCTAGTGTAGCCGTAGTTAGGCCA
CCACTTCAAGAACTCTGTATCACCGCCTACATACCTCGCTCTGCTAATCCTGTTACCAGTGGCTGCTGCC
AGTGGCGATAAGTCGTGTCTTACCGGGTTGGACTCAAGACGATAGTTACCGGATAAGGCGCAGCGGTCGG
GCTGAACGGGGGGTTCGTGCACACAGCCCAGCTTGGAGCGAACGACCTACACCGAACTGAGATACCTACA
GCGTGAGCTATGAGAAAGCGCCACGCTTCCCGAAGGGAGAAAGGCGGACAGGTATCCGGTAAGCGGCAGG
GTCGGAACAGGAGAGCGCACGAGGGAGCTTCCAGGGGGAAACGCCTGGTATCTTTATAGTCCTGTCGGGT
TTCGCCACCTCTGACTTGAGCGTCGATTTTTGTGATGCTCGTCAGGGGGGCGGAGCCTATGGAAAAACGC
CAGCAACGCGGCCTTTTTACGGTTCCTGGCCTTTTGCTGGCCTTTTGCTCACATGTTCTTTCCTGCGTTA
TCCCCTGATTCTGTGGATAACCGTATTACCGCCATGCATTAGTTAT
Features (pLannotate 1.2.2; 14 found; start..end, strand, type, name):
     54..357     +  enhancer       CMV enhancer: human cytomegalovirus immediate early enhancer
    358..561     +  promoter       CMV promoter: human cytomegalovirus (CMV) immediate early promoter
    650..1327    +  CDS            mEosFP: mEosFP is a photoconvertible red fluorescent protein published in 2004, derived from Lobophyllia hemprichii. It has high acid sensitivity.
   1343..1379    +  misc_feature   MCS (fragment): multiple cloning site
   1396..1480    +  CDS            large T antigen (fragment): large T antigen from SV40 (simian virus 40)
   1503..1624    +  polyA_signal   SV40 poly(A) signal: SV40 polyadenylation signal
   1658..2086    -  rep_origin     f1 ori (sequence partly withheld): f1 bacteriophage origin of replication; arrow indicates direction of (+) strand synthesis
   2113..2217    +  promoter       AmpR promoter: bla
   2219..2576    +  promoter       SV40 promoter: SV40 enhancer and early promoter
   2611..3405    +  CDS            NeoR/KanR: aminoglycoside phosphotransferase from Tn5; aph(3')-II (or nptII); confers resistance to neomycin, kanamycin, and G418 (Geneticin®)
   3426..3578    +  CDS            ble (fragment): BLE_KLEPN - Experimental evidence at protein level: Swiss-Prot protein existence level 1. Binding protein with a strong affinity to the bleomycin family of antibiotics. Binds to CL990; an antimitotic-antibiotic compound. From Klebsiella pneumoniae.
   3637..3684    +  polyA_signal   HSV TK poly(A) signal: herpes simplex virus thymidine kinase polyadenylation signal (Cole and Stacy, 1985)
   3775..3791    -  polyA_signal   bGH poly(A) signal (fragment): bovine growth hormone polyadenylation signal
   4013..4601    +  rep_origin     ori: high-copy-number ColE1/pMB1/pBR322/pUC origin of replication
