[The description below was written by a language model from this plasmid's Addgene catalogue record and pLannotate feature annotations shown in this document.]
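Description:
mEos-A69V-ER-3 is a mammalian expression plasmid that targets the photoconvertible fluorescent protein mEos carrying an A69V substitution to the endoplasmic reticulum. The insert is recorded as the ER signal peptide from human calreticulin (CALR), fused to the mEos A69V fluorescent protein. Expression is driven by the human cytomegalovirus immediate-early enhancer and promoter and terminated by an SV40 polyadenylation signal. The feature table annotates the mEosFP coding sequence shortly downstream of the CMV promoter. It does not mark the signal peptide separately, though the short unannotated stretch between promoter and fluorescent protein could accommodate one. Whether an ER retention motif follows the fluorescent protein is not stated. A remnant of a multiple cloning site and a small SV40 large T antigen fragment lie between the coding sequence and the poly(A) signal. Small ble and bGH poly(A) fragments also appear in the backbone, and these look like incidental annotation matches rather than functional parts.

The backbone layout is typical of N1/C1-type fluorescent protein vectors. A high-copy ColE1/pUC origin supports propagation in E. coli, and an f1 origin is also present. A single Tn5 aminoglycoside phosphotransferase gene (NeoR/KanR) sits behind tandem bacterial (bla-type) and SV40 early promoters and is followed by an HSV TK poly(A) signal. This cassette gives kanamycin resistance in bacteria and G418 selection in mammalian cells. The sequenced record is 4,722 nt, slightly shorter than the backbone size listed in the catalogue.

The listed spectral values are excitation 505 nm and emission 516 nm for the green state, and 569 nm and 581 nm for the red state after photoconversion. The construct therefore serves as an ER marker for live-cell fluorescence imaging, including photoconversion-based tracking.
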