Addgene plasmid #57336: mEos-A69V-ER-3
Purpose: Localization: ER, Excitation: 505 / 569, Emission: 516 / 581
Depositing lab: Michael Davidson. Depositing organization: Florida State University, Tallahassee.
Backbone
  Vector backbone: mEos A69V
  Backbone size w/o insert (bp): 4750
  Vector type: Mammalian Expression
  Selectable markers: Neomycin (select with G418)
Growth in bacteria
  Bacterial resistance: Kanamycin, 50 μg/mL
  Growth temperature: 37°C
  Growth strain: DH5alpha
  Copy number: High Copy
Gene/Insert
  Gene/Insert name: ER (alt name: NM_004343.3)
  Species: H. sapiens (human)
  Mutation: ER Signal Peptide
  Entrez Gene: CALR (a.k.a. CALR1, CRT, HEL-S-99n, RO, SSA, cC1qR)
  Promoter: CMV
  Tag / fusion protein: mEos A69V
  Cloning method: Unknown
  Sequencing primers: 5′ CMV-F; 3′ SV40pA-R
Terms and licenses: Academic/Nonprofit Terms; Industry Terms
Depositor comments: . Excitation = 505 / 569; Emission = 516 / 581
How to cite: mEos-A69V-ER-3 was a gift from Michael Davidson (Addgene plasmid # 57336 ; http://n2t.net/addgene:57336 ; RRID:Addgene_57336)
