>Addgene plasmid #57336 | mEos-A69V-ER-3 | depositor partial sequence | sequence record 88470 | insert sequence
GACGCAAATGGGCGGTAGGCGTGTACGGTGGGAGGTCTATATAAGCAGAGCTGGTTTAGTGAACCGTCAG
ATCCGCTAGCATGCTGCTATCCGTGCCGTTGCTGCTCGGCCTCCTCGGCCTGGCCGTCGCCGACCGGTCG
ATGAGTGCGATTAAGCCAGACATGAAGATCAACCTCCGTATGGAAGGCAACGTAAACGGGCACCACTTTG
TGATCGACGGAGATGGTACAGGCAAGCCTTTTGAGGGAAAACAGAGTATGGATCTTGAAGTCAAAGAGGG
CGGACCTCTGCCTTTTGCCTTTGATATCCTGACCACTGCATTCCATTACGGCAACAGGGTATTCGTCGAA
TATCCAGACCACATACAAGACTATTTTAAGCAGTCGTTTCCTAAGGGGTATTCGTGGGAACGAAGCTTGA
CTTTCGAAGACGGGGGCATTTGCATTGCCAGAAACGACATAACAATGGAAGGGGACACTTTCTATAATAA
AGTTCGATTTCACGGTACAAACTTTCCCGCCAATGGTCCAGTTATGCAGAAGAAGACGCTGAAATGGGAG
CCCTCCACTGAGAAAATGTATGTGCGTGATGGAGTGCTGACGGGTGATATTCACATGGCTTTGTTGCTTG
AAGGAAATGCCCATTACCGATGTGACTTCAGAACTACTTACAAAGCTAAGGAGAAGGGTGTCAAGTTACC
AGGCTACCACTTTGTGGACCACTGCATTGAGATTTTAAGCCATGACAAAGATTACAACAAGGTTAAGCTG
TATGAGCATGCTGTTGCTCATTCTGGATTGCCTGACAATGCCAGACGAAAGGACGAGCTGTAAGAATTCT
GCAGTCGACGGTACCGCGGGCCCGGGATCCACCGGATCTAGATAACTGATCATAATCAGCCATACCACAT
TTGTAGAGGTTTTACTTGCTTTAAAAA
